Addgene plasmid #214491: AiP1420 - pAAV-AiE2112m-minBG-SYFP2-WPRE-BGHpA
Purpose: AiE2112m is an enhancer sequence, designed to drive AAV-mediated transgene expression in specific populations of brain cells
Depositing lab: Allen Institute for Brain Science & Bosiljka Tasic. Depositing organization: Allen Institute. Publication: A suite of enhancer AAVs and transgenic mouse lines for genetic access to cortical cell types. Ben-Simon Y, Hooper M, Narayan S, Daigle TL, Dwivedi D, Way SW, Oster A, Stafford DA, Mich JK, Taormina MJ, Martinez RA, Opitz-Araya X, Roth JR, Alexander JR, Allen S, Amster A, Arbuckle J, Ayala A, Baker PM, Bakken TE, Barcelli T, Barta S, Bendrick J, Bertagnolli D, Bielstein C, Bishwakarma P, Bowlus J, Boyer G, Brouner K, Casian B, Casper T, Chakka AB, Chakrabarty R, Chance RK, Chavan S, Clark M, Colbert K, Collman F, Daniel S, Departee M, DiValentin P, Donadio N, Dotson N, Egdorf T, Fliss T, Gabitto M, Garcia J, Gary A, Gasperini M, Gloe J, Goldy J, Gore BB, Graybuck L, Greisman N, Haeseleer F, Halterman C, Haradon Z, Hastings SD, Helback O, Ho W, Hockemeyer D, Huang C, Huff S, Hunker A, Johansen N, Jones D, Juneau Z, Kalmbach B, Kannan M, Khem S, Kussick E, Kutsal R, Larsen R, Lee C, Lee AY, Leibly M, Lenz GH, Li S, Liang E, Lusk N, Madigan Z, Malloy J, Malone J, McCue R, Melchor J, Mollenkopf T, Moosman S, Morin E, Newman D, Ng L, Ngo K, Omstead V, Otto S, Oyama A, Pena N, Pham T, Phillips E, Pom CA, Potekhina L, Ransford S, Ray PL, Rette D, Reynoldson C, Rimorin C, Rocha D, Ruiz A, Sanchez REA, Sawyer L, Sedeno-Cortes A, Sevigny JP, Shapovalova N, Shepard N, Shulga L, Sigler AR, Siverts L, Soliman S, Somasundaram S, Staats B, Stewart K, Szelenyi E, Tieu M, Trader C, Tran A, van Velthoven CTJ, Walker M, Wang Y, Weed N, Wirthlin M, Wood T, Wynalda B, Yao Z, Zhou T, Ariza J, Dee N, Reding M, Ronellenfitch K, Mufti S, Sunkin SM, Smith KA, Esposito L, Waters J, Thyagarajan B, Yao S, Lein ES, Zeng H, Levi BP, Ngai J, Ting JT, Tasic B. Cell. 2025 May 16:S0092-8674(25)00513-6. doi: 10.1016/j.cell.2025.05.002. PubMed 40403729.
Backbone
  Vector backbone: pAAV2
  Vector type: AAV
Growth in bacteria
  Bacterial resistance: Ampicillin, 100 μg/mL
  Growth temperature: 37°C
  Growth strain: NEB Stable
  Copy number: High Copy
Gene/Insert
  Gene/Insert name: SYFP2
  Species: Synthetic
  Promoter: minBG
  Cloning method: Gibson Cloning
Terms and licenses: Academic/Nonprofit Terms; Industry Terms: Not Available to Industry
Depositor comments: 5' Cloning Site: SgrAI (destroyed), 3' Cloning Site: SgrAI (destroyed). Please visit https://doi.org/10.1101/2024.06.10.597244 for bioRxiv preprint.
How to cite: AiP1420 - pAAV-AiE2112m-minBG-SYFP2-WPRE-BGHpA was a gift from Allen Institute for Brain Science & Bosiljka Tasic (Addgene plasmid # 214491 ; http://n2t.net/addgene:214491 ; RRID:Addgene_214491)
