[The description below was written by a language model from this plasmid's Addgene catalogue record and pLannotate feature annotations shown in this document.]
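Description:
AiP1420 - pAAV-AiE2112m-minBG-SYFP2-WPRE-BGHpA is an AAV transfer plasmid built on a pAAV2 backbone, intended for packaging a recombinant adeno-associated virus genome that reports the activity of a candidate brain enhancer. It is propagated in E. coli as a high-copy plasmid through a ColE1/pUC-type origin and selected with ampicillin via the β-lactamase gene and its native promoter. The backbone also carries an f1 phage origin and small remnants of pBR322 bom and rop sequences. The recommended recombination-deficient growth strain is consistent with the need to keep the repeat-rich ITRs intact.

The payload lies between AAV2 inverted terminal repeats, which provide the signals for replication and encapsidation of the vector genome. One ITR is annotated in full, while the other is detected only as two short fragments. Within this region the enhancer AiE2112m is placed upstream of a minimal beta-globin promoter (minBG), which has little activity on its own, so transcription depends largely on the enhancer. This unit drives SYFP2, a fast-maturing monomeric yellow fluorescent protein derived from Aequorea victoria. It is followed by a WPRE, annotated as two fragments (suggesting a shortened or variant form), to boost transcript stability and expression, and by the bovine growth hormone polyadenylation signal. The feature table does not annotate the enhancer or minimal promoter, but an unannotated stretch between SYFP2 and the fragmented ITR is where they would be expected to sit.

According to the record, the enhancer is designed to direct AAV-mediated transgene expression to specific populations of brain cells, although the target population is not stated. The construct belongs to a collection of enhancer AAVs for genetic access to cortical cell types, with SYFP2 fluorescence marking the labelled cells.
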