Features (pLannotate 1.2.2; 14 found; start..end, strand, type, name):
    297..348     +  misc_feature   bom (fragment): basis of mobility region from pBR322
    353..493     -  repeat_region  AAV2 ITR: inverted terminal repeat of adeno-associated virus serotype 2 inverted
    611..722     -  polyA_signal   bGH poly(A) signal: bovine growth hormone polyadenylation signal
    739..819     -  misc_feature   WPRE (fragment): woodchuck hepatitis virus posttranscriptional regulatory element
    825..982     -  misc_feature   WPRE (fragment): woodchuck hepatitis virus posttranscriptional regulatory element
   1022..1738    -  CDS            SYFP2: SYFP2 is a basic (constitutively fluorescent) yellow fluorescent protein published in 2006, derived from Aequorea victoria. It is reported to be a very rapidly-maturing monomer with moderate acid sensitivity.
   2504..2531    -  repeat_region  AAV2 ITR (fragment): inverted terminal repeat of adeno-associated virus serotype 2 inverted
   2560..2587    -  repeat_region  AAV2 ITR (fragment): inverted terminal repeat of adeno-associated virus serotype 2 inverted
   2660..3248    -  rep_origin     ori: high-copy-number ColE1/pMB1/pBR322/pUC origin of replication
   3419..4279    -  CDS            AmpR: β-lactamase; bla; confers resistance to ampicillin, carbenicillin, and related antibiotics
   4280..4384    -  promoter       AmpR promoter: bla
   4479..4514    +  CDS            rop (fragment): Rop protein, which maintains plasmids at low copy number; rop
   4616..4665    +  misc_feature   bom (fragment): basis of mobility region from pBR322
   4666..278     -  rep_origin     f1 ori (across the origin) (sequence partly withheld): f1 bacteriophage origin of replication; arrow indicates direction of (+) strand synthesis
>Addgene plasmid #214491 | AiP1420 - pAAV-AiE2112m-minBG-SYFP2-WPRE-BGHpA | addgene full sequence | sequence record 432537 | Addgene NGS Result
CAACGTCAAAGG
[141 nt withheld, positions 13-153]
G
[46 nt withheld, positions 155-200]
A
[95 nt withheld, positions 202-296]
TATGCGGTGTGAAATACCGCACAGATGCGTAAGGAGAAAATACCGCATCAGGCGCCCCTGCAGGCAGCTG
CGCGCTCGCTCGCTCACTGAGGCCGCCCGGGCAAAGCCCGGGCGTCGGGCGACCTTTGGTCGCCCGGCCT
CAGTGAGCGAGCGAGCGCGCAGAGAGGGAGTGGCCAACTCCATCACTAGGGGTTCCTGCGGCCGCTCGGT
CCGCACGTGAGATCTCATGCCTGCTATTGTCTTCCCAATCCTCCCCCTTGCTGTCCTGCCCCACCCCACC
CCCCAGAATAGAATGACACCTACTCAGACAATGCGATGCAATTTCCTCATTTTATTAGGAAAGGACAGTG
GGAGTGGCACCTTCCAGGGTCAAGGAAGGCACGGGGGAGGGGCAAACAACAGATGGCTGGCAACTAGAAG
GCACAGTCGAAGATCTCTCGAGCCACGGAATTGTCAGTGCCCAACAGCCGAGCCCCTGTCCAGCAGCGGG
CAAGGCAGGCGGCGATGAGTTCCGCCGTGGCAAGAACTAACCAGGATTTATACAAGGAGGAGAAAATGAA
AGCCATACGGGAAGCAATAGCATGATACAAAGGCATTAAAGCAGCGTATCCACATAGCGTAAAAGGAGCA
ACATAGTTAAGAATACCAGTCAATCTTTCACAAATTTTGTAATCCAGAGGTTGATTATGATATCGAATTC
GCGGCCGCGGCGCGCCGTCGACTTACTTGTACAGCTCGTCCATGCCGAGAGTGATCCCGGCGGCGGTCAC
GAACTCCAGCAGGACCATGTGATCGCGCTTCTCGTTGGGGTCTTTGCTCAGCTTGGACTGGTAGCTCAGG
TAGTGGTTGTCGGGCAGCAGCACGGGGCCGTCGCCGATGGGGGTGTTCTGCTGGTAGTGGTCGGCGAGCT
GCACGCCGCCGTCCTCGATGTTGTGGCGGATCTTGAAGTTGGCCTTGATGCCGTTCTTCTGCTTGTCGGC
GGTGATATAGACGTTGTGGCTGTTGTAGTTGTACTCCAGCTTGTGCCCCAGGATGTTGCCGTCCTCCTTG
AAGTCGATGCCCTTCAGCTCGATGCGGTTCACCAGGGTGTCGCCCTCGAACTTCACCTCGGCGCGGGTCT
TGTAGTTGCCGTCGTCCTTGAAGAAGATGGTGCGCTCCTGGACGTAGCCTTCGGGCATGGCGGACTTGAA
GAAGTCGTGCTGCTTCATGTGGTCGGGGTAGCGGGCGAAGCACTGCACGCCGTAGCCCAGGGTGGTCACG
AGGGTGGGCCAGGGCACGGGCAGCTTGCCGGTGGTGCAGATCAGCTTCAGGGTCAGCTTGCCGTAGGTGG
CATCGCCCTCGCCCTCGCCGGACACGCTGAACTTGTGGCCGTTTACGTCGCCGTCCAGCTCGACCAGGAT
GGGCACCACCCCGGTGAACAGCTCCTCGCCCTTGCTCACCATGGTGGCGACCGGTAGCGCTAGCTTCGAA
AGATCTGGATCCCAGAAGCAAATGTAAGCAATAGATGGCTCTGCCCTGACTTTTATGCCCAGCCCGAGCT
CCGCCGGCGGACTCTTTCAAGCCAACTAGCTAAATGGGGTGATAGAATTCTGCATTTTCACAGAAGCAGC
TAGAGTTTGAGGTCTGTTGCCTTACGTAGAATGAGAAGGTGCTGCACAAGTCAAGGCACTGCTACTCTGA
GCTTTTAGGTTATGATACATCCATAAGGTTCCTTCCTCAGCAAGGATAGAAGACAGATGTTAACCTGAAA
GCCAGCCATAAGGAGCTTTGGCACTTGTGTGGCAGATAAGCTGTTTCCAGACTGCGGGACACAGCTAGTG
CCACGTTGGGAAAAGGTCAACAGAAGCTGACTTTCCATTCCAGCTTTATGCTTTCTAGAAGCCTGAGAAG
CTGAAGAACAGCCTGTTCCTGCATAGTTACAATTCTTCTGGGCTCTTTCTTAAGTGTTCTTTGGGGTTAG
CAGAAGGAGTGGGCGCACACACACACGCGCACGCGTGCACACACACACACACGTTCTTTTCCAAGACAGT
TGCCCTTTGGGGAACTGGAAGCATACACTTAGATATAAACAGGAGCAGGGTTCTAAAGTTTACTGAGCCC
GGAGGGCTGCTCCTCTCTTGGAGGGCTGTGTCCTGCGCCGGCGATTATTACTCTTACAACGCGTGCGGCC
GCAGGAACCCCTAGTGATGGAGTTGGCCACTCCCTCTCTGCGCGCTCGCTCGCTCACTGAGGCCGGGCGA
CCAAAGGTCGCCCGACGCCCGGGCGGCCTCAGTGAGCGAGCGAGCGCGCAGCTGCCTGCAGGACATGTGA
GCAAAAGGCCAGCAAAAGGCCAGGAACCGTAAAAAGGCCGCGTTGCTGGCGTTTTTCCATAGGCTCCGCC
CCCCTGACGAGCATCACAAAAATCGACGCTCAAGTCAGAGGTGGCGAAACCCGACAGGACTATAAAGATA
CCAGGCGTTTCCCCCTGGAAGCTCCCTCGTGCGCTCTCCTGTTCCGACCCTGCCGCTTACCGGATACCTG
TCCGCCTTTCTCCCTTCGGGAAGCGTGGCGCTTTCTCATAGCTCACGCTGTAGGTATCTCAGTTCGGTGT
AGGTCGTTCGCTCCAAGCTGGGCTGTGTGCACGAACCCCCCGTTCAGCCCGACCGCTGCGCCTTATCCGG
TAACTATCGTCTTGAGTCCAACCCGGTAAGACACGACTTATCGCCACTGGCAGCAGCCACTGGTAACAGG
ATTAGCAGAGCGAGGTATGTAGGCGGTGCTACAGAGTTCTTGAAGTGGTGGCCTAACTACGGCTACACTA
GAAGAACAGTATTTGGTATCTGCGCTCTGCTGAAGCCAGTTACCTTCGGAAAAAGAGTTGGTAGCTCTTG
ATCCGGCAAACAAACCACCGCTGGTAGCGGTGGTTTTTTTGTTTGCAAGCAGCAGATTACGCGCAGAAAA
AAAGGATCTCAAGAAGATCCTTTGATCTTTTCTACGGGGTCTGACGCTCAGTGGAACGAAAACTCACGTT
AAGGGATTTTGGTCATGAGATTATCAAAAAGGATCTTCACCTAGATCCTTTTAAATTAAAAATGAAGTTT
TAAATCAATCTAAAGTATATATGAGTAAACTTGGTCTGACAGTTACCAATGCTTAATCAGTGAGGCACCT
ATCTCAGCGATCTGTCTATTTCGTTCATCCATAGTTGCCTGACTCCCCGTCGTGTAGATAACTACGATAC
GGGAGGGCTTACCATCTGGCCCCAGTGCTGCAATGATACCGCGAGACCCACGCTCACCGGCTCCAGATTT
ATCAGCAATAAACCAGCCAGCCGGAAGGGCCGAGCGCAGAAGTGGTCCTGCAACTTTATCCGCCTCCATC
CAGTCTATTAATTGTTGCCGGGAAGCTAGAGTAAGTAGTTCGCCAGTTAATAGTTTGCGCAACGTTGTTG
CCATTGCTACAGGCATCGTGGTGTCACGCTCGTCGTTTGGTATGGCTTCATTCAGCTCCGGTTCCCAACG
ATCAAGGCGAGTTACATGATCCCCCATGTTGTGCAAAAAAGCGGTTAGCTCCTTCGGTCCTCCGATCGTT
GTCAGAAGTAAGTTGGCCGCAGTGTTATCACTCATGGTTATGGCAGCACTGCATAATTCTCTTACTGTCA
TGCCATCCGTAAGATGCTTTTCTGTGACTGGTGAGTACTCAACCAAGTCATTCTGAGAATAGTGTATGCG
GCGACCGAGTTGCTCTTGCCCGGCGTCAATACGGGATAATACCGCGCCACATAGCAGAACTTTAAAAGTG
CTCATCATTGGAAAACGTTCTTCGGGGCGAAAACTCTCAAGGATCTTACCGCTGTTGAGATCCAGTTCGA
TGTAACCCACTCGTGCACCCAACTGATCTTCAGCATCTTTTACTTTCACCAGCGTTTCTGGGTGAGCAAA
AACAGGAAGGCAAAATGCCGCAAAAAAGGGAATAAGGGCGACACGGAAATGTTGAATACTCATACTCTTC
CTTTTTCAATATTATTGAAGCATTTATCAGGGTTATTGTCTCATGAGCGGATACATATTTGAATGTATTT
AGAAAAATAAACAAATAGGGGTTCCGCGCACATTTCCCCGAAAAGTGCCACCTGACGTCTAAGAAACCAT
TATTATCATGACATTAACCTATAAAAATAGGCGTATCACGAGGCCCTTTCGTCTCGCGCGTTTCGGTGAT
GACGGTGAAAACCTCTGACACATGCAGCTCCCGGAGACGGTCACAGCTTGTCTGTAAGCGGATGCCGGGA
GCAGACAAGCCCGTCAGGGCGCGTCAGCGGGTGTTGGCGGGTGTCGGGGCTGGCTTAACTATGCGGCATC
AGAGCAGATTGTACTGAGAGTGCACCATAAAATTGTAAACGTTAATATTTTGTTAAAATTCGCGTTAAAT
TTTTGTTAAATCAGCTCATTTTTTAACCAATAGACCGAAATCGGCAAAATCCCTTATAAATCAAAAGAAT
AGCCCGAGATAGAGT
[37 nt withheld, positions 4792-4828]
AAAGAACGTGGACTC
